Addgene plasmid #65451: pILGFP3
Purpose: (Empty Backbone) pILGFP3 was designed to test the promoter activity using the yeast enhanced green fluorescent protein (yEGFP) as reporter.
Depositing lab: Claudia Vickers. Depositing organization: University of Queensland. Publication: Controlling heterologous gene expression in yeast cell factories on different carbon substrates and across the diauxic shift: a comparison of yeast promoter activities. Peng B, Williams TC, Henry M, Nielsen LK, Vickers CE. Microb Cell Fact. 2015 Jun 26;14:91. doi: 10.1186/s12934-015-0278-5. PubMed 26112740.
Backbone
  Vector backbone: pUC19
  Vector type: Yeast Expression
  Tag / fusion protein: yEGFP reporter
Growth in bacteria
  Bacterial resistance: Ampicillin, 100 μg/mL
  Growth temperature: 37°C
  Growth strain: DH5alpha
  Copy number: High Copy
Terms and licenses: Academic/Nonprofit Terms; Industry Terms: Not Available to Industry
How to cite: pILGFP3 was a gift from Claudia Vickers (Addgene plasmid # 65451 ; http://n2t.net/addgene:65451 ; RRID:Addgene_65451)
