[The description below was written by a language model from this plasmid's Addgene catalogue record and pLannotate feature annotations shown in this document.]
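Description:
pILGFP3 is a promoter-less reporter backbone for Saccharomyces cerevisiae, built on pUC19 and designed to measure promoter activity using yeast-enhanced GFP (yEGFP) as the readout. In E. coli it is maintained at high copy through the ColE1/pUC origin and selected with ampicillin via the β-lactamase gene and its native promoter. Remnants of the pUC19 lac region (lac promoter, operator, CAP site and a lacZα fragment), along with short hits to lacI, rop and bom, are backbone leftovers with no evident role in the yeast application.

The yeast-relevant portion consists of a complete URA3 coding sequence preceded by a partial URA3 promoter, providing uracil prototrophy selection (and potential 5-FOA counterselection), followed by a single annotated loxP site and then the GFP open reading frame. The GFP is annotated as GFPmut3, consistent with yEGFP being a yeast-adapted version of that variant. No promoter is annotated directly upstream of GFP, which fits the empty-backbone design: a candidate promoter is presumably cloned in front of the reporter so that fluorescence reflects its strength. No terminator is annotated downstream of GFP; the short URA3 fragment lies just beyond it across the circular junction.

No yeast replication origin (2μ or CEN/ARS) appears in the feature table, which suggests the plasmid is intended for chromosomal integration, possibly using the URA3-derived sequences as homology. However, the record does not state the integration locus or strategy. Only one loxP site is detected, so its intended use is likewise unclear from the record. The associated work compared yeast promoter activities on different carbon sources and across the diauxic shift.
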