Features (pLannotate 1.2.2; 15 found; start..end, strand, type, name):
      6..105     +  CDS            URA3 (fragment): orotidine-5'-phosphate decarboxylase, required for uracil biosynthesis; S. cerevisiae URA3; yeast auxotrophic marker, counterselectable with 5-fluoroorotic acid (5-FOA)
    259..275     -  protein_bind   lac operator: The lac repressor binds to the lac operator to inhibit transcription in E. coli. This inhibition can be relieved by adding lactose or isopropyl-β-D-thiogalactopyranoside (IPTG). lac repressor encoded by lacI
    283..313     -  promoter       lac promoter: promoter for the E. coli lac operon
    328..349     -  protein_bind   CAP binding site: CAP binding activates transcription in the presence of cAMP. E. coli catabolite activator protein
    362..454     -  CDS            lacI (fragment): lac repressor; lacI; The lac repressor binds to the lac operator to inhibit transcription in E. coli. This inhibition can be relieved by adding lactose or isopropyl-β-D-thiogalactopyranoside (IPTG).
    637..1225    -  rep_origin     ori: high-copy-number ColE1/pMB1/pBR322/pUC origin of replication
   1396..2256    -  CDS            AmpR: β-lactamase; bla; confers resistance to ampicillin, carbenicillin, and related antibiotics
   2257..2361    -  promoter       AmpR promoter: bla
   2456..2491    +  CDS            rop (fragment): Rop protein, which maintains plasmids at low copy number; rop
   2593..2692    +  misc_feature   bom (fragment): basis of mobility region from pBR322
   2698..2855    -  CDS            lacZα (fragment): LacZα fragment of β-galactosidase; lacZ fragment
   2862..3025    +  promoter       URA3 promoter (fragment): S. cerevisiae URA3
   3028..3813    +  CDS            URA3: PYRF_YEAST - Experimental evidence at protein level: Swiss-Prot protein existence level 1. From Saccharomyces cerevisiae (strain ATCC 204508 / S288c) (Baker's yeast).
   3965..3998    +  protein_bind   loxP: Cre-mediated recombination occurs in the 8-bp core sequence (GCATACAT). Cre recombinase
   4037..4747    +  CDS            GFPmut3: GFPmut3 is a basic (constitutively fluorescent) green fluorescent protein published in 1996, derived from Aequorea victoria. It is reported to be a very rapidly-maturing weak dimer.
>Addgene plasmid #65451 | pILGFP3 | depositor full sequence | sequence record 110968 | pILGFP3 sequence 4757 bps
CTAGTAGGACTATTTGCAAAGGGAAGGGATGCTAAGGTAGAGGGTGAACGTTACAGAAAAGCAGGCTGGG
AAGCATATTTGAGAAGATGCGGCCAGCAAAACTAAAAAACTGTATTATAAGTAAATGCATGTATACTAAA
CTCACAAATTAGAGCTTCAATTTAATTATATCAGTTATTACCCGGGAATCTCGGTCGTAATGATTTAAAT
GCATGCAAGCTTGGCGTAATCATGGTCATAGCTGTTTCCTGTGTGAAATTGTTATCCGCTCACAATTCCA
CACAACATACGAGCCGGAAGCATAAAGTGTAAAGCCTGGGGTGCCTAATGAGTGAGCTAACTCACATTAA
TTGCGTTGCGCTCACTGCCCGCTTTCCAGTCGGGAAACCTGTCGTGCCAGCTGCATTAATGAATCGGCCA
ACGCGCGGGGAGAGGCGGTTTGCGTATTGGGCGCTCTTCCGCTTCCTCGCTCACTGACTCGCTGCGCTCG
GTCGTTCGGCTGCGGCGAGCGGTATCAGCTCACTCAAAGGCGGTAATACGGTTATCCACAGAATCAGGGG
ATAACGCAGGAAAGAACATGTGAGCAAAAGGCCAGCAAAAGGCCAGGAACCGTAAAAAGGCCGCGTTGCT
GGCGTTTTTCCATAGGCTCCGCCCCCCTGACGAGCATCACAAAAATCGACGCTCAAGTCAGAGGTGGCGA
AACCCGACAGGACTATAAAGATACCAGGCGTTTCCCCCTGGAAGCTCCCTCGTGCGCTCTCCTGTTCCGA
CCCTGCCGCTTACCGGATACCTGTCCGCCTTTCTCCCTTCGGGAAGCGTGGCGCTTTCTCATAGCTCACG
CTGTAGGTATCTCAGTTCGGTGTAGGTCGTTCGCTCCAAGCTGGGCTGTGTGCACGAACCCCCCGTTCAG
CCCGACCGCTGCGCCTTATCCGGTAACTATCGTCTTGAGTCCAACCCGGTAAGACACGACTTATCGCCAC
TGGCAGCAGCCACTGGTAACAGGATTAGCAGAGCGAGGTATGTAGGCGGTGCTACAGAGTTCTTGAAGTG
GTGGCCTAACTACGGCTACACTAGAAGGACAGTATTTGGTATCTGCGCTCTGCTGAAGCCAGTTACCTTC
GGAAAAAGAGTTGGTAGCTCTTGATCCGGCAAACAAACCACCGCTGGTAGCGGTGGTTTTTTTGTTTGCA
AGCAGCAGATTACGCGCAGAAAAAAAGGATCTCAAGAAGATCCTTTGATCTTTTCTACGGGGTCTGACGC
TCAGTGGAACGAAAACTCACGTTAAGGGATTTTGGTCATGAGATTATCAAAAAGGATCTTCACCTAGATC
CTTTTAAATTAAAAATGAAGTTTTAAATCAATCTAAAGTATATATGAGTAAACTTGGTCTGACAGTTACC
AATGCTTAATCAGTGAGGCACCTATCTCAGCGATCTGTCTATTTCGTTCATCCATAGTTGCCTGACTCCC
CGTCGTGTAGATAACTACGATACGGGAGGGCTTACCATCTGGCCCCAGTGCTGCAATGATACCGCGAGAC
CCACGCTCACCGGCTCCAGATTTATCAGCAATAAACCAGCCAGCCGGAAGGGCCGAGCGCAGAAGTGGTC
CTGCAACTTTATCCGCCTCCATCCAGTCTATTAATTGTTGCCGGGAAGCTAGAGTAAGTAGTTCGCCAGT
TAATAGTTTGCGCAACGTTGTTGCCATTGCTACAGGCATCGTGGTGTCACGCTCGTCGTTTGGTATGGCT
TCATTCAGCTCCGGTTCCCAACGATCAAGGCGAGTTACATGATCCCCCATGTTGTGCAAAAAAGCGGTTA
GCTCCTTCGGTCCTCCGATCGTTGTCAGAAGTAAGTTGGCCGCAGTGTTATCACTCATGGTTATGGCAGC
ACTGCATAATTCTCTTACTGTCATGCCATCCGTAAGATGCTTTTCTGTGACTGGTGAGTACTCAACCAAG
TCATTCTGAGAATAGTGTATGCGGCGACCGAGTTGCTCTTGCCCGGCGTCAATACGGGATAATACCGCGC
CACATAGCAGAACTTTAAAAGTGCTCATCATTGGAAAACGTTCTTCGGGGCGAAAACTCTCAAGGATCTT
ACCGCTGTTGAGATCCAGTTCGATGTAACCCACTCGTGCACCCAACTGATCTTCAGCATCTTTTACTTTC
ACCAGCGTTTCTGGGTGAGCAAAAACAGGAAGGCAAAATGCCGCAAAAAAGGGAATAAGGGCGACACGGA
AATGTTGAATACTCATACTCTTCCTTTTTCAATATTATTGAAGCATTTATCAGGGTTATTGTCTCATGAG
CGGATACATATTTGAATGTATTTAGAAAAATAAACAAATAGGGGTTCCGCGCACATTTCCCCGAAAAGTG
CCACCTGACGTCTAAGAAACCATTATTATCATGACATTAACCTATAAAAATAGGCGTATCACGAGGCCCT
TTCGTCTCGCGCGTTTCGGTGATGACGGTGAAAACCTCTGACACATGCAGCTCCCGGAGACGGTCACAGC
TTGTCTGTAAGCGGATGCCGGGAGCAGACAAGCCCGTCAGGGCGCGTCAGCGGGTGTTGGCGGGTGTCGG
GGCTGGCTTAACTATGCGGCATCAGAGCAGATTGTACTGAGAGTGCACCATATGCGGTGTGAAATACCGC
ACAGATGCGTAAGGAGAAAATACCGCATCAGGCGCCATTCGCCATTCAGGCTGCGCAACTGTTGGGAAGG
GCGATCGGTGCGGGCCTCTTCGCTATTACGCCAGCTGGCGAAAGGGGGATGTGCTGCAAGGCGATTAAGT
TGGGTAACGCCAGGGTTTTCCCAGTCACGACGTTGTAAAACGACGGCCAGTGAATTCATTTAAATTTTTT
TGATTCGGTAATCTCCGAGCAGAAGGAAGAACGAAGGAAGGAGCACAGACTTAGATTGGTATATATACGC
ATATGTGGTGTTGAAGAAACATGAAATTGCCCAGTATTCTTAACCCAACTGCACAGAACAAAAACCTGCA
GGAAACGAAGATAAAACATGTCCACAAAATCATATACCAGTAGAGCTGAGACTCATGCAAGTCCGGTTGC
ATCGAAACTTTTACGTTTAATGGATGAAAAGAAGACCAATTTGTGTGCTTCTCTTGACGTTCGTTCGACT
GATGAGCTATTGAAACTTGTTGAAACGTTGGGTCCATACATTTGCCTTTTGAAAACACACGTTGATATCT
TGGATGATTTCAGTTATGAGGGTACTGTCGTTCCATTGAAAGCATTGGCAGAGAAATACAAGTTCTTGAT
ATTTGAGGACAGAAAATTCGCCGATATCGGTAACACAGTCAAATTACAATATACATCGGGCGTTTACCGT
ATCGCAGAATGGTCTGATATCACCAACGCCCACGGGGTTACTGGTGCTGGTATTGTTGCTGGCTTGAAAC
AAGGTGCGCAAGAGGTCACCAAAGAACCAAGGGGATTATTGATGCTTGCTGAATTGTCTTCCAAGGGTTC
TCTAGCACACGGTGAATATACTAAGGGTACCGTTGATATTGCAAAGAGTGATAAAGATTTCGTTATTGGG
TTCATTGCTCAGAACGATATGGGAGGAAGAGAAGAAGGGTTTGATTGGCTAATCATGACCCCAGGTGTAG
GTTTAGACGACAAAGGCGATGCATTGGGTCAGCAGTACAGAACCGTCGACGAAGTTGTAAGTGGTGGATC
AGATATCATCATTGTTGGCAGAGGACTTTTCGCCAAGGGTAGAGATCCTAAGGTTGAAGGTGAAAGATAC
AGAAATGCTGGATGGGAAGCGTACCAAAAGAGAATCAGCGCTCCCCATTAATTATACAGGAAACTTAATA
GAACAAATCACATATTTAATCTAATAGCCACCTGCATTGGCACGGTGCAACACTCACTTCAACTTCATCT
TACAAAAGATCACGTGATCTGTTGTATTGGGATCTCTAGACCTAATAACTTCGTATAGCATACATTATAC
GAAGTTATATTAAGGGTTGCTCGAGAAAGAGCTCAAAATGGGATCCTCTAAAGGTGAAGAATTATTCACT
GGTGTTGTCCCAATTTTGGTTGAATTAGATGGTGATGTTAATGGTCACAAATTTTCTGTCTCCGGTGAAG
GTGAAGGTGATGCTACTTACGGTAAATTGACCTTAAAATTTATTTGTACTACTGGTAAATTGCCAGTTCC
ATGGCCAACCTTAGTCACTACTTTCGGTTATGGTGTTCAATGTTTTGCGAGATACCCAGATCATATGAAA
CAACATGACTTTTTCAAGTCTGCCATGCCAGAAGGTTATGTTCAAGAAAGAACTATTTTTTTCAAAGATG
ACGGTAACTACAAGACCAGAGCTGAAGTCAAGTTTGAAGGTGATACCTTAGTTAATAGAATCGAATTAAA
AGGTATTGATTTTAAAGAAGATGGTAACATTTTAGGTCACAAATTGGAATACAACTATAACTCTCACAAT
GTTTACATCATGGCTGACAAACAAAAGAATGGTATCAAAGTTAACTTCAAAATTAGACACAACATTGAAG
ATGGTTCTGTTCAATTAGCTGACCATTATCAACAAAATACTCCAATTGGTGATGGTCCAGTCTTGTTACC
AGACAACCATTACTTATCCACTCAATCTGCCTTATCCAAAGATCCAAACGAAAAGAGAGACCACATGGTC
TTGTTAGAATTTGTTACTGCTGCTGGTATTACCCATGGTATGGATGAATTGTACAAAAGATCTTAAA
