>Addgene plasmid #65451 | pILGFP3 | addgene partial sequence | sequence record 114612 | M13-Rev 5'-CAGGAAACAGCTATGACC-3'
GACCGAGATTCCCGGGTAATAACTGATATAATTAAATTGAAGCTCTAATTTGTGAGTTTAGTATACATGC
ATTTACTTATAATACAGTTTTTTAGTTTTGCTGGCCGCATCTTCTCAAATATGCTTCCCAGCCTGCTTTT
CTGTAACGTTCACCCTCTACCTTAGCATCCCTTCCCTTTGCAAATAGTCCTACTAGTTTAAGATCTTTTG
TACAATTCATCCATACCATGGGTAATACCAGCAGCAGTAACAAATTCTAACAAGACCATGTGGTCTCTCT
TTTCGTTTGGATCTTTGGATAAGGCAGATTGAGTGGATAAGTAATGGTTGTCTGGTAACAAGACTGGACC
ATCACCAATTGGAGTATTTTGTTGATAATGGTCAGCTAATTGAACAGAACCATCTTCAATGTTGTGTCTA
ATTTTGAAGTTAACTTTGATACCATTCTTTTGTTTGTCAGCCATGATGTAAACATTGTGAGAGTTATAGT
TGTATTCCAATTTGTGACCTAAAATGTTACCATCTTCTTTAAAATCAATACCTTTTAATTCGATTCTATT
AACTAAGGTATCACCTTCAAACTTGACTTCAGCTCTGGTCTTGTAGTTACCGTCATCTTTGAAAAAAATA
GTTCTTTCTTGAACATAACCTTCTGGCATGGCAGACTTGAAAAAGTCATGTTGTTTCATATGATCTGGGT
ATCTCGCAAAACATTGAACACCATAACCGAAAGTAGTGACTAAGGTTGGCCATGGAACTGGCAATTTACC
AGTAGTACAA
