>Addgene plasmid #65451 | pILGFP3 | addgene partial sequence | sequence record 115362 | M13-F20 5'-TGTAAAACGACGGCCAGT-3'
CAGAAGGAAGAACGAAGGAAGGAGCACAGACTTAGATTGGTATATATACGCATATGTAGTGTTGAAGAAA
CATGAAATTGCCCAGTATTCTTAACCCAACTGCACAGAACAAAAACCTGCAGGAAACGAAGATAAAACAT
GTCCACAAAATCATATACCAGTAGAGCTGAGACTCATGCAAGTCCGGTTGCATCGAAACTTTTACGTTTA
ATGGATGAAAAGAAGACCAATTTGTGTGCTTCTCTTGACGTTCGTTCGACTGATGAGCTATTGAAACTTG
TTGAAACGTTGGGTCCATACATTTGCCTTTTGAAAACACACGTTGATATCTTGGATGATTTCAGTTATGA
GGGTACTGTCGTTCCATTGAAAGCATTGGCAGAGAAATACAAGTTCTTGATATTTGAGGACAGAAAATTC
GCCGATATCGGTAACACAGTCAAATTACAATATACATCGGGCGTTTACCGTATCGCAGAATGGTCTGATA
TCACCAACGCCCACGGGGTTACTGGTGCTGGTATTGTTGCTGGCTTGAAACAAGGTGCGCAAGAGGTCAC
CAAAGAACCAAGGGGATTATTGATGCTTGCTGAATTGTCTTCCAAGGGTTCTCTAGCACACGGTGAATAT
ACTAAGGGTACCGTTGATATTGCAAAGAGTGATAAAGATTTCGTTATTGGGTTCATTGCTCAGAACGATA
TGGGAGGAAGAGAAGAAGGGTTTGATTGGCTAATCATGACCCCAGGTGTAGGTTTAGACGACAAAGGCGA
TGCATTGGGTCAGCAGTACAGAACCGTCGACGAAGTTG
